Addgene plasmid #185527: pRDA_852
Purpose: Lentiviral vector that enables Cre-mediated expression of two sgRNAs. Also encodes the fluorophore violet-excited GFP (Vex) as a marker of transduction.
Depositing lab: Arlene Sharpe. Depositing organization: Harvard Medical School.
Backbone
  Vector backbone: pXPR_220
  Backbone manufacturer: Arlene Sharpe's Lab
  Backbone size w/o insert (bp): 7322
  Total vector size (bp): 10755
  Modifications to backbone: (1) Replaced FRT sequences within the tracrRNA of the first sgRNA cassette with loxP sites. (2) Added lox2272 sites within the tracrRNA of the second sgRNA cassette.
  Vector type: Mammalian Expression, Lentiviral, Cre/Lox, CRISPR ; Flp/FRT
Growth in bacteria
  Bacterial resistance: Ampicillin, 100 μg/mL
  Growth temperature: 37°C
  Growth strain: NEB Stable
  Copy number: High Copy
Gene/Insert 1
  Gene/Insert name: First sgRNA cassette
  Insert size (bp): 733
  Promoter: Human U6
  Cloning method: Restriction Enzyme; 5′ cloning site BsmBI (destroyed during cloning); 3′ cloning site BsmBI (destroyed during cloning)
  Sequencing primers: 5′ GACTATCATATGCTTACCGT; 3′ TGCAAATTAACCGGGGCAGG
Gene/Insert 2
  Gene/Insert name: Second sgRNA cassette
  Insert size (bp): 2685
  Promoter: Mouse U6
  Cloning method: Restriction Enzyme; 5′ cloning site BfuAI (destroyed during cloning); 3′ cloning site BfuAI (destroyed during cloning)
  Sequencing primers: 5′ CCCTGCCCCGGTTAATTTGC; 3′ TCTACTATTCTTTCCCCTGCACTGT
Terms and licenses: Academic/Nonprofit Terms; Industry Terms: Not Available to Industry
How to cite: pRDA_852 was a gift from Arlene Sharpe (Addgene plasmid # 185527 ; http://n2t.net/addgene:185527 ; RRID:Addgene_185527)
