[The description below was written by a language model from this plasmid's Addgene catalogue record and pLannotate feature annotations shown in this document.]
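Description:
pRDA_852 is a third-generation-style, self-inactivating lentiviral vector built on the pXPR_220 backbone for Cre-dependent expression of two Cas9 sgRNAs in mammalian cells. It is about 10.8 kb. In bacteria it is maintained through a high-copy ColE1/pUC origin and selected with ampicillin (AmpR). An f1 origin, an SV40 origin and poly(A) signal, and remnants of a lac cloning region are also present in the backbone. The viral portion consists of an RSV promoter driving a truncated HIV-1 5' LTR, the Ψ packaging signal with a gag fragment, the RRE, a cPPT/CTS, a WPRE and a ΔU3 3' LTR. Production of virus therefore depends on packaging functions supplied in trans.

The payload comprises two tandem RNA polymerase III cassettes. The first uses the human U6 promoter and accepts a guide through BsmBI sites. The second uses the mouse U6 promoter and accepts a guide through BfuAI sites. In each cassette the S. pyogenes tracrRNA scaffold is interrupted by a segment flanked by recombinase sites: a loxP pair in the first (replacing the FRT sites of the parent vector) and a lox2272 pair in the second. Presumably the intervening sequence prevents production of a functional sgRNA until Cre excises it, and because loxP and lox2272 are mutually incompatible, each cassette resolves independently without recombination between them. The second cassette also contains a large filler region, part of which the annotation tool matches to a bacterial deoC1 gene; it is probably a stuffer replaced when the guide is cloned in.

Downstream, a human PGK promoter drives violet-excited GFP (Vex, annotated as an Aequorea-derived GFP variant), which marks transduced cells regardless of Cre status. The record does not indicate a Cas9 gene, so the nuclease must come from elsewhere.
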