Features (pLannotate 1.2.2; 34 found; start..end, strand, type, name):
      2..64      +  CDS            nef (fragment): NEF_HV1Z2 - Experimental evidence at protein level: Swiss-Prot protein existence level 1. Extracellular Nef protein targets CD4(+) T-lymphocytes for apoptosis by interacting with CXCR4 surface receptors. From Human immunodeficiency virus type 1 group M subtype D (isolate Z2/CDC-Z34) (HIV-1).
     66..299     +  LTR            3' LTR (ΔU3): self-inactivating 3' long terminal repeat (LTR) from HIV-1
    377..498     +  polyA_signal   SV40 poly(A) signal: SV40 polyadenylation signal
    538..673     +  rep_origin     SV40 ori: SV40 origin of replication
    694..712     -  promoter       T7 promoter: promoter for bacteriophage T7 RNA polymerase
    720..875     +  CDS            lacZα (fragment): LacZα fragment of β-galactosidase; lacZ fragment
    880..1308    +  rep_origin     f1 ori (sequence partly withheld): f1 bacteriophage origin of replication; arrow indicates direction of (+) strand synthesis
   1361..1465    +  promoter       AmpR promoter: bla
   1466..2326    +  CDS            AmpR: β-lactamase; bla; confers resistance to ampicillin, carbenicillin, and related antibiotics
   2497..3085    +  rep_origin     ori: high-copy-number ColE1/pMB1/pBR322/pUC origin of replication
   3268..3360    +  CDS            lacI (fragment): lac repressor; lacI; The lac repressor binds to the lac operator to inhibit transcription in E. coli. This inhibition can be relieved by adding lactose or isopropyl-β-D-thiogalactopyranoside (IPTG).
   3373..3394    +  protein_bind   CAP binding site: CAP binding activates transcription in the presence of cAMP. E. coli catabolite activator protein
   3409..3439    +  promoter       lac promoter: promoter for the E. coli lac operon
   3443..3465    +  protein_bind   lac operator (fragment): The lac repressor binds to the lac operator to inhibit transcription in E. coli. This inhibition can be relieved by adding lactose or isopropyl-β-D-thiogalactopyranoside (IPTG). lac repressor encoded by lacI
   3508..3526    +  promoter       T3 promoter: promoter for bacteriophage T3 RNA polymerase
   3554..3780    +  promoter       RSV promoter: Rous sarcoma virus enhancer/promoter
   3781..3961    +  LTR            5' LTR (truncated): truncated 5' long terminal repeat (LTR) from HIV-1
   4008..4133    +  misc_feature   HIV-1 Ψ: packaging signal of human immunodeficiency virus type 1
   4117..4480    +  CDS            HIV-1 gag (fragment): gag protein from human immunodeficiency virus 1; gag
   4626..4859    +  misc_feature   RRE: The Rev response element (RRE) of HIV-1 allows for Rev-dependent mRNA export from the nucleus to the cytoplasm.
   5236..5262    +  CDS            Rev (fragment): human immunodeficiency virus 1 (HIV-1) Rev protein; rev; enhances nuclear export of unspliced and incompletely spliced viral mRNAs
   5266..5506    +  promoter       U6 promoter: RNA polymerase III promoter for human U6 snRNA
   5548..5581    -  protein_bind   loxP: Cre-mediated recombination occurs in the 8-bp core sequence (GCATACAT). Cre recombinase
   5894..5927    -  protein_bind   loxP: Cre-mediated recombination occurs in the 8-bp core sequence (GCATACAT). Cre recombinase
   5933..5992    +  misc_RNA       gRNA scaffold (fragment): guide RNA scaffold for the Streptococcus pyogenes CRISPR/Cas9 system
   6024..6337    +  promoter       U6 promoter: RNA polymerase III promoter for mouse U6 snRNA (Das et al., 1988)
   6523..7182    -  CDS            deoC1: DEOC1_STAAN - Also known as dra. Experimental evidence at protein level: Swiss-Prot protein existence level 1. Catalyzes a reversible aldol reaction between acetaldehyde and D-glyceraldehyde 3-phosphate to generate 2-deoxy-D-ribose 5- phosphate. From Staphylococcus aureus (strain N315).
   8248..8281    +  protein_bind   lox2272: Cre-mediated recombination occurs in the 8-bp core sequence (GGATACTT). lox2272 sites are compatible with each other, but incompatible with loxP or loxN sites (Lee and Saito, 1988). Cre recombinase
   8594..8627    +  protein_bind   lox2272: Cre-mediated recombination occurs in the 8-bp core sequence (GGATACTT). lox2272 sites are compatible with each other, but incompatible with loxP or loxN sites (Lee and Saito, 1988). Cre recombinase
   8631..8692    +  misc_RNA       gRNA scaffold (fragment): guide RNA scaffold for the Streptococcus pyogenes CRISPR/Cas9 system
   8745..8862    +  misc_feature   cPPT/CTS: central polypurine tract and central termination sequence of HIV-1
   8921..9421    +  promoter       hPGK promoter: human phosphoglycerate kinase 1 promoter
   9435..10151   +  CDS            GFPhal: GFPhal is a fluorescent protein published in 2005, derived from Aequorea victoria.
  10161..10749   +  misc_feature   WPRE: woodchuck hepatitis virus posttranscriptional regulatory element
>Addgene plasmid #185527 | pRDA_852 | addgene full sequence | sequence record 366261 | Addgene NGS Result
TTTAAGACCAATGACTTACAAGGCAGCTGTAGATCTTAGCCACTTTTTAAAAGAAAAGGGGGGACTGGAA
GGGCTAATTCACTCCCAACGAAGACAAGATCTGCTTTTTGCTTGTACTGGGTCTCTCTGGTTAGACCAGA
TCTGAGCCTGGGAGCTCTCTGGCTAACTAGGGAACCCACTGCTTAAGCCTCAATAAAGCTTGCCTTGAGT
GCTTCAAGTAGTGTGTGCCCGTCTGTTGTGTGACTCTGGTAACTAGAGATCCCTCAGACCCTTTTAGTCA
GTGTGGAAAATCTCTAGCAGTACGTATAGTAGTTCATGTCATCTTATTATTCAGTATTTATAACTTGCAA
AGAAATGAATATCAGAGAGTGAGAGGAACTTGTTTATTGCAGCTTATAATGGTTACAAATAAAGCAATAG
CATCACAAATTTCACAAATAAAGCATTTTTTTCACTGCATTCTAGTTGTGGTTTGTCCAAACTCATCAAT
GTATCTTATCATGTCTGGCTCTAGCTATCCCGCCCCTAACTCCGCCCATCCCGCCCCTAACTCCGCCCAG
TTCCGCCCATTCTCCGCCCCATGGCTGACTAATTTTTTTTATTTATGCAGAGGCCGAGGCCGCCTCGGCC
TCTGAGCTATTCCAGAAGTAGTGAGGAGGCTTTTTTGGAGGCCTAGGGACGTACCCAATTCGCCCTATAG
TGAGTCGTATTACGCGCGCTCACTGGCCGTCGTTTTACAACGTCGTGACTGGGAAAACCCTGGCGTTACC
CAACTTAATCGCCTTGCAGCACATCCCCCTTTCGCCAGCTGGCGTAATAGCGAAGAGGCCCGCACCGATC
GCCCTTCCCAACAGTTGCGCAGCCTGAATGGCGAATGGG
[124 nt withheld, positions 880-1003]
C
[91 nt withheld, positions 1005-1095]
A
[49 nt withheld, positions 1097-1145]
CCTTTGACGTTGGAGTCCACGTTCTTT
[37 nt withheld, positions 1173-1209]
ACCCTATCTCGGTCTATTCTTTTGATTTATAAGGGATTTTGCCGATTTCGGCCTATTGGTTAAAAAATGA
GCTGATTTAACAAAAATTTAACGCGAATTTTAACAAAATATTAACGCTTACAATTTAGGTGGCACTTTTC
GGGGAAATGTGCGCGGAACCCCTATTTGTTTATTTTTCTAAATACATTCAAATATGTATCCGCTCATGAG
ACAATAACCCTGATAAATGCTTCAATAATATTGAAAAAGGAAGAGTATGAGTATTCAACATTTCCGTGTC
GCCCTTATTCCCTTTTTTGCGGCATTTTGCCTTCCTGTTTTTGCTCACCCAGAAACGCTGGTGAAAGTAA
AAGATGCTGAAGATCAGTTGGGTGCACGAGTGGGTTACATCGAACTGGATCTCAACAGCGGTAAGATCCT
TGAGAGTTTTCGCCCCGAAGAACGTTTTCCAATGATGAGCACTTTTAAAGTTCTGCTATGTGGCGCGGTA
TTATCCCGTATTGACGCCGGGCAAGAGCAACTCGGTCGCCGCATACACTATTCTCAGAATGACTTGGTTG
AGTACTCACCAGTCACAGAAAAGCATCTTACGGATGGCATGACAGTAAGAGAATTATGCAGTGCTGCCAT
AACCATGAGTGATAACACTGCGGCCAACTTACTTCTGACAACGATCGGAGGACCGAAGGAGCTAACCGCT
TTTTTGCACAACATGGGGGATCATGTAACTCGCCTTGATCGTTGGGAACCGGAGCTGAATGAAGCCATAC
CAAACGACGAGCGTGACACCACGATGCCTGTAGCAATGGCAACAACGTTGCGCAAACTATTAACTGGCGA
ACTACTTACTCTAGCTTCCCGGCAACAATTAATAGACTGGATGGAGGCGGATAAAGTTGCAGGACCACTT
CTGCGCTCGGCCCTTCCGGCTGGCTGGTTTATTGCTGATAAATCTGGAGCCGGTGAGCGTGGGTCTCGCG
GTATCATTGCAGCACTGGGGCCAGATGGTAAGCCCTCCCGTATCGTAGTTATCTACACGACGGGGAGTCA
GGCAACTATGGATGAACGAAATAGACAGATCGCTGAGATAGGTGCCTCACTGATTAAGCATTGGTAACTG
TCAGACCAAGTTTACTCATATATACTTTAGATTGATTTAAAACTTCATTTTTAATTTAAAAGGATCTAGG
TGAAGATCCTTTTTGATAATCTCATGACCAAAATCCCTTAACGTGAGTTTTCGTTCCACTGAGCGTCAGA
CCCCGTAGAAAAGATCAAAGGATCTTCTTGAGATCCTTTTTTTCTGCGCGTAATCTGCTGCTTGCAAACA
AAAAAACCACCGCTACCAGCGGTGGTTTGTTTGCCGGATCAAGAGCTACCAACTCTTTTTCCGAAGGTAA
CTGGCTTCAGCAGAGCGCAGATACCAAATACTGTTCTTCTAGTGTAGCCGTAGTTAGGCCACCACTTCAA
GAACTCTGTAGCACCGCCTACATACCTCGCTCTGCTAATCCTGTTACCAGTGGCTGCTGCCAGTGGCGAT
AAGTCGTGTCTTACCGGGTTGGACTCAAGACGATAGTTACCGGATAAGGCGCAGCGGTCGGGCTGAACGG
GGGGTTCGTGCACACAGCCCAGCTTGGAGCGAACGACCTACACCGAACTGAGATACCTACAGCGTGAGCT
ATGAGAAAGCGCCACGCTTCCCGAAGGGAGAAAGGCGGACAGGTATCCGGTAAGCGGCAGGGTCGGAACA
GGAGAGCGCACGAGGGAGCTTCCAGGGGGAAACGCCTGGTATCTTTATAGTCCTGTCGGGTTTCGCCACC
TCTGACTTGAGCGTCGATTTTTGTGATGCTCGTCAGGGGGGCGGAGCCTATGGAAAAACGCCAGCAACGC
GGCCTTTTTACGGTTCCTGGCCTTTTGCTGGCCTTTTGCTCACATGTTCTTTCCTGCGTTATCCCCTGAT
TCTGTGGATAACCGTATTACCGCCTTTGAGTGAGCTGATACCGCTCGCCGCAGCCGAACGACCGAGCGCA
GCGAGTCAGTGAGCGAGGAAGCGGAAGAGCGCCCAATACGCAAACCGCCTCTCCCCGCGCGTTGGCCGAT
TCATTAATGCAGCTGGCACGACAGGTTTCCCGACTGGAAAGCGGGCAGTGAGCGCAACGCAATTAATGTG
AGTTAGCTCACTCATTAGGCACCCCAGGCTTTACACTTTATGCTTCCGGCTCGTATGTTGTGTGGAATTG
TGAGCGGATAACAATTTCACACAGGAAACAGCTATGACCATGATTACGCCAAGCGCGCAATTAACCCTCA
CTAAAGGGAACAAAAGCTGGAGCTGCAAGCTTAATGTAGTCTTATGCAATACTCTTGTAGTCTTGCAACA
TGGTAACGATGAGTTAGCAACATGCCTTACAAGGAGAGAAAAAGCACCGTGCATGCCGATTGGTGGAAGT
AAGGTGGTACGATCGTGCCTTATTAGGAAGGCAACAGACGGGTCTGACATGGATTGGACGAACCACTGAA
TTGCCGCATTGCAGAGATATTGTATTTAAGTGCCTAGCTCGATACATAAACGGGTCTCTCTGGTTAGACC
AGATCTGAGCCTGGGAGCTCTCTGGCTAACTAGGGAACCCACTGCTTAAGCCTCAATAAAGCTTGCCTTG
AGTGCTTCAAGTAGTGTGTGCCCGTCTGTTGTGTGACTCTGGTAACTAGAGATCCCTCAGACCCTTTTAG
TCAGTGTGGAAAATCTCTAGCAGTGGCGCCCGAACAGGGACTTGAAAGCGAAAGGGAAACCAGAGGAGCT
CTCTCGACGCAGGACTCGGCTTGCTGAAGCGCGCACGGCAAGAGGCGAGGGGCGGCGACTGGTGAGTACG
CCAAAAATTTTGACTAGCGGAGGCTAGAAGGAGAGAGATGGGTGCGAGAGCGTCAGTATTAAGCGGGGGA
GAATTAGATCGCGATGGGAAAAAATTCGGTTAAGGCCAGGGGGAAAGAAAAAATATAAATTAAAACATAT
AGTATGGGCAAGCAGGGAGCTAGAACGATTCGCAGTTAATCCTGGCCTGTTAGAAACATCAGAAGGCTGT
AGACAAATACTGGGACAGCTACAACCATCCCTTCAGACAGGATCAGAAGAACTTAGATCATTATATAATA
CAGTAGCAACCCTCTATTGTGTGCATCAAAGGATAGAGATAAAAGACACCAAGGAAGCTTTAGACAAGAT
AGAGGAAGAGCAAAACAAAAGTAAGACCACCGCACAGCAAGCGGCCGCTGATCTTCAGACCTGGAGGAGG
AGATATGAGGGACAATTGGAGAAGTGAATTATATAAATATAAAGTAGTAAAAATTGAACCATTAGGAGTA
GCACCCACCAAGGCAAAGAGAAGAGTGGTGCAGAGAGAAAAAAGAGCAGTGGGAATAGGAGCTTTGTTCC
TTGGGTTCTTGGGAGCAGCAGGAAGCACTATGGGCGCAGCGTCAATGACGCTGACGGTACAGGCCAGACA
ATTATTGTCTGGTATAGTGCAGCAGCAGAACAATTTGCTGAGGGCTATTGAGGCGCAACAGCATCTGTTG
CAACTCACAGTCTGGGGCATCAAGCAGCTCCAGGCAAGAATCCTGGCTGTGGAAAGATACCTAAAGGATC
AACAGCTCCTGGGGATTTGGGGTTGCTCTGGAAAACTCATTTGCACCACTGCTGTGCCTTGGAATGCTAG
TTGGAGTAATAAATCTCTGGAACAGATTTGGAATCACACGACCTGGATGGAGTGGGACAGAGAAATTAAC
AATTACACAAGCTTAATACACTCCTTAATTGAAGAATCGCAAAACCAGCAAGAAAAGAATGAACAAGAAT
TATTGGAATTAGATAAATGGGCAAGTTTGTGGAATTGGTTTAACATAACAAATTGGCTGTGGTATATAAA
ATTATTCATAATGATAGTAGGAGGCTTGGTAGGTTTAAGAATAGTTTTTGCTGTACTTTCTATAGTGAAT
AGAGTTAGGCAGGGATATTCACCATTATCGTTTCAGACCCACCTCCCAACCCCGAGGGGACCCAGAGAGG
GCCTATTTCCCATGATTCCTTCATATTTGCATATACGATACAAGGCTGTTAGAGAGATAATTAGAATTAA
TTTGACTGTAAACACAAAGATATTAGTACAAAATACGTGACGTAGAAAGTAATAATTTCTTGGGTAGTTT
GCAGTTTTAAAATTATGTTTTAAAATGGACTATCATATGCTTACCGTAACTTGAAAGTATTTCGATTTCT
TGGCTTTATATATCTTGTGGAAAGGACGAAACACCGGAGACGGACGTCTCTGTTTCAGAGCTACAGCAAT
AACTTCGTATAATGTATGCTATACGAAGTTATTTTTTTCGGTAAGGGGAGTAAACCGCGCGAATTACAGT
TGCGACGTCACGATCAAATCTGGCAGATCGGGTTTACAGGCCAGGACTGGACAGGTCATTTGCGGTCCAC
GTGACGACTACTCAGCGTCAGTTATGAGAGAGCATGTTCCAAAACGGGAGCATAGCAGAGGCAAGCACAA
TGGTCCTCGTGTCTGGGGGTCGCCTGAGTGGGACCATTTTGGATCGAGCGTAGTAATGAGGTTCCCACGT
GAGCAGCACGCGATGACGGGTCAACCCACGAATGAACGGTGGACAGTACGGTGAACTCTTTTTTATAACT
TCGTATAATGTATGCTATACGAAGTTATTGCTGTAGCAAGTTGAAATAAGGCTAGTCCGTTATCAACTTG
AAAAAGTGGCACCGAGTCGGTGCTTTTTTGTACTGAGTCGCCCAGTCTCAGATAGATCCGACGCCGCCAT
CTCTAGGCCCGCGCCGGCCCCCTCGCACAGACTTGTGGGAGAAGCTCGGCTACTCCCCTGCCCCGGTTAA
TTTGCATATAATATTTCCTAGTAACTATAGAGGCTTAATGTGCGATAAAAGACAGATAATCTGTTCTTTT
TAATACTAGCTACATTTTACATGATAGGCTTGGATTTCTATAAGAGATACAAATACTAAATTATTATTTT
AAAAAACAGCACAAAAGGAAACTCACCCTAACTGTAAAGTAATTGTGTGTTTTGAGACTATAAATATCCC
TTGGAGAAAAGCCTTGTTTGAGTTGCAGGTGGTGTTGTAAATGAGCACACAAAATACACATGCTAAAATA
TTATATTCTATGACCTTTATAAAATCAACCAAAATCTTCTTTTTAATAACTTTAGTATCAATAATTAGAA
TTTTTATGTTCCTTTTTGCAAACTTTTAATAAAAATGAGCAAAATAAAAAAACGCTAGTTTTAGTAACTC
GCGTTGTTTTCTTCACCTTTAATAATAGCTACTCCACCACTTGTTCCTAAGCGGTCAGCTCCTGCTTCAA
TCATTTTTTGAGCATCTTCAAATGTTCTAACTCCACCAGCTGCTTTAACTAAAGCATTGTCTTTAACAAC
TGACTTCATTAGTTTAACATCTTCAAATGTTGCACCTGATTTTGAAAATCCTGTTGATGTTTTAACAAAT
TCTAATCCAGCTTCAACAGCTATTTCACAAGCTTTCATGATTTCTTCTTTTGTTAATAAACAATTTTCCA
TAATACATTTAACAACATGTGATCCAGCTGCTTTTTTTACAGCTTTCATGTCTTCTAAAACTAATTCATA
ATTTTTGTCTTTTAATGCACCAATATTTAATACCATATCAATTTCTGTTGCACCATCTTTAATTGCTTCA
GAAACTTCGAATGCTTTTGTAGCTGTTGTGCATGCACCTAGAGGAAAACCTACAACATTTGTTATTCCTA
CATTTGTGCCTTTTAATAATTCTTTACAATAGCTTGTTCAATATGAATTAACACAAACTGTTGCAAAATC
AAATTCAATTGCTTCATCACATAATTGTTTAATTTCAGCTTTCGTAGCATCTTGTTTTAATAATGTGTGA
TCTATATATTTGTTTAGTTTCATTTTTTCTCCTATATATTCATTTTTAATTTTAATTCTTTAATAATTTC
GTCTACTTTAACTTTAGCGTTTTGAACAGATTCACCAACACCTATAAAATAAATTTTTAGTTTAGGTTCA
GTTCCACTTGGGCGAACAGCAAATCATGACTTATCTTCTAAATAAAATTTTAGTAAGTCTTGTCCTGGCA
TATTATACATTCCATCGATGTAGTCTTCAACATTAACAACTTTAAGTCCAGCAATTTGAGTTAAGGGTGT
TGCTCTCAATGATTTCATTAATGGTTCAATTTTTAATTTCTTTTCTTCTGGTTTAAAATTCAAGTTTAAA
GTGAAAGTGTAATATGCACCCATTTCTTTAAATAAATCTTCTAAATAGTCTACTAATGTTTTATTTTGTT
TTTTATAAAATCAAGCAGCCTCTGCTATTAATATAGAAGCTTGTATTCCATCTTTATCTCTAGCTGAGTC
ATCAATTACATATCCATAACTTTCTTCATAAGCAAAAACAAAATTTAATCCGTTATCTTCTTCTTTAGCA
ATTTCTCTACCCATTCATTTAAATCCAGTTAAAGTTTTTACAATATTAACTCCATATTTTTCATGAGCGA
TTCTATCACCCAAATCACTTGTTACAAAACTTGAATATAGAGCCGGATTTTTTGGAATGCTATTTAAGCG
TTTTAGATTTGATAATTTTCAATCAATTAAAATTGGTCCTGTTTGATTTCCATCTAATCTTACAAAATGA
CCATCATGTTTTATTGCCATTCCAAATCTGTCAGCATCTGGGTCATTCATAATAATAATATCTGCATCAT
GTTTAATACCATATTCAAGCGGTATTTTTCATGCAGGATCAAATTCTGGATTTGGATTTACAACATTTTT
AAATGTTTCATCTTCAAATGCATGCTCTTCAACCTCAATAACGTTATATCCTGATTCACGTAATATTTTT
GGGGTAAATTTAGTTCCTGTTCCATTAACTGCGCTAAAAATAATTTTTAAATCTTTTTTAGCTTCTTGCT
CTTTTTTGTATACCTGCGATTGTTTTAGAGCTAGAGCAATAACTTCGTATAGGATACTTTATACGAAGTT
ATTTTTTTAGAGCCGGATGTTCCTTTGGAATGCTATACTTAAGCGAAAGATTGCCGTCCTGATGTTTTCC
ATCGAGTAATCTTACAGAAATGACCATCATGTGCATGTTTATTGCCATTCCAAATCTGTCAGGATCCATC
TCTGTCATAGCTAGTAATCCATAAGTATCTGCATCATGTGATGTTAGGATACCATATTCAAGCGGTATTG
TCACTGCAGGATCAAATGTCTGGATCTTGGATTTACAACATGACTTTCAAAGTCACTGCATGCTCTTCAG
ACCTAACGTTAGTTATCCTCACGATTCATTTTTTATAACTTCGTATAGGATACTTTATACGAAGTTATTG
CAATAGCAAGTTAAAATAAGGCTAGTCCGTTATCAACTTGAAAAAGTGGCACCGAGTCGGTGCTTTTTTA
TGCGGAATTCTCGACCTCGAGACAAATGGCAGTATTCATCCACAATTTTAAAAGAAAAGGGGGGATTGGG
GGGTACAGTGCAGGGGAAAGAATAGTAGACATAATAGCAACAGACATACAAACTAAAGAATTACAAAAAC
AAATTACAAAAATTCAAAATTTTCGGGTTTATTACAGGGACAGCAGAGATCCACTTTGGCCGCGGCTCGA
GGGGGCCCGGGTTGCGCCTTTTCCAAGGCAGCCCTGGGTTTGCGCAGGGACGCGGCTGCTCTGGGCGTGG
TTCCGGGAAACGCAGCGGCGCCGACCCTGGGTCTCGCACATTCTTCACGTCCGTTCGCAGCGTCACCCGG
ATCTTCGCCGCTACCCTTGTGGGCCCCCCGGCGACGCTTCCTGCTCCGCCCCTAAGTCGGGAAGGTTCCT
TGCGGTTCGCGGCGTGCCGGACGTGACAAACGGAAGCCGCACATCTCACTAGTACCCTCGCAGACGGACA
GCGCCAGGGAGCAATGGCAGCGCGCCGACCGCGATGGGCTGTGGCCAATAGCGGCTGCTCAGCAGGGCGC
GCCGAGAGCAGCGGCCGGGAAGGGGCGGTGCGGGAGGCGGGGTGTGGGGCGGTAGTGTGGGCCCTGTTCC
TGCCCGCGCGGTGTTCCGCATTCTGCAAGCCTCCGGAGCGCACGTCGGCAGTCGGCTCCCTCGTTGACCG
AATCACCGACCTCTCTCCCCAGGGGATCCGCCACCATGGTCTCCAAAGGCGAGGAGCTGTTTACAGGCGT
TGTTCCTATTTTGGTGGAGTTGGATGGAGATGTCAACGGGCATAAATTCAGCGTTAGTGGGGAGGGTGAG
GGAGATGCTACTTATGGGAAACTCACCCTCAAATTTATCTGCACTACTGGCAAGCTTCCCGTCCCTTGGC
CTACCCTGGTAACTACATTTTCCTATGGTGTACAGTGCTTCTCCAGATACCCAGATCACATGAAGCAACA
TGATTTCTTTAAGTCTGCCATGCCAGAGGGATACGTTCAGGAACGCACCATTTCATTCAAGGACGACGGA
AACTATAAGACTCGCGCAGAGGTAAAGTTCGAGGGAGATACACTCGTAAACAGGATCGAACTGAAGGGGA
TAGATTTTAAGGAGGACGGTAATATACTCGGGCATAAACTCGAGTATAACTACAACTCCCATAACGTCTA
TATTACCGCCGATAAACAGAAGAACGGCATTAAGGCCAATTTCAAAATAAGACACAATATCGAGGATGGT
TCTGTGCAACTGGCAGATCATTACCAACAGAATACTCCTATAGGAGATGGGCCAGTCCTCCTGCCAGACA
ATCATTACTTGTTCATCCAGTCCGCATTGTCTAAAGATCCTAACGAGAAACGGGACCATATGGTATTGCT
CGAATTTGTCACTGCCGCAGGAATAACACATGGTATGGATGAGCTCTATAAGTAACGTACGAATCAACCT
CTGGATTACAAAATTTGTGAAAGATTGACTGGTATTCTTAACTATGTTGCTCCTTTTACGCTATGTGGAT
ACGCTGCTTTAATGCCTTTGTATCATGCTATTGCTTCCCGTATGGCTTTCATTTTCTCCTCCTTGTATAA
ATCCTGGTTGCTGTCTCTTTATGAGGAGTTGTGGCCCGTTGTCAGGCAACGTGGCGTGGTGTGCACTGTG
TTTGCTGACGCAACCCCCACTGGTTGGGGCATTGCCACCACCTGTCAGCTCCTTTCCGGGACTTTCGCTT
TCCCCCTCCCTATTGCCACGGCGGAACTCATCGCCGCCTGCCTTGCCCGCTGCTGGACAGGGGCTCGGCT
GTTGGGCACTGACAATTCCGTGGTGTTGTCGGGGAAATCATCGTCCTTTCCTTGGCTGCTCGCCTGTGTT
GCCACCTGGATTCTGCGCGGGACGTCCTTCTGCTACGTCCCTTCGGCCCTCAATCCAGCGGACCTTCCTT
CCCGCGGCCTGCTGCCGGCTCTGCGGCCTCTTCCGCGTCTTTGCCTTCGCCCTCAGACGAGTCGGATCTC
CCTTTGGGCCGCCTCCCCGCGTCGAC
